>Addgene plasmid #87778 | pEN_TTmiRc2 3XFLAG-EGFP-NLS | addgene full sequence | sequence record 174436 | Addgene NGS Result
TCAAAGGATCTTCTTGAGATCCTTTTTTTCTGCGCGTAATCTGCTGCTTGCAAACAAAAAAACCACCGCT
ACCAGCGGTGGTTTGTTTGCCGGATCAAGAGCTACCAACTCTTTTTCCGAAGGTAACTGGCTTCAGCAGA
GCGCAGATACCAAATACTGTTCTTCTAGTGTAGCCGTAGTTAGGCCACCACTTCAAGAACTCTGTAGCAC
CGCCTACATACCTCGCTCTGCTAATCCTGTTACCAGTGGCTGCTGCCAGTGGCGATAAGTCGTGTCTTAC
CGGGTTGGACTCAAGACGATAGTTACCGGATAAGGCGCAGCGGTCGGGCTGAACGGGGGGTTCGTGCACA
CAGCCCAGCTTGGAGCGAACGACCTACACCGAACTGAGATACCTACAGCGTGAGCTATGAGAAAGCGCCA
CGCTTCCCGAAGGGAGAAAGGCGGACAGGTATCCGGTAAGCGGCAGGGTCGGAACAGGAGAGCGCACGAG
GGAGCTTCCAGGGGGAAACGCCTGGTATCTTTATAGTCCTGTCGGGTTTCGCCACCTCTGACTTGAGCGT
CGATTTTTGTGATGCTCGTCAGGGGGGCGGAGCCTATGGAAAAACGCCAGCAACGCGGCCTTTTTACGGT
TCCTGGCCTTTTGCTGGCCTTTTGCTCACATGTTCTTTCCTGCGTTATCCCCTGATTCTGTGGATAACCG
TATTACCGCTAGCATGGATCTCGGGGACGTCTAACTACTAAGCGAGAGTAGGGAACTGCCAGGCATCAAA
TAAAACGAAAGGCTCAGTCGGAAGACTGGGCCTTTCGTTTTATCTGTTGTTTGTCGGTGAACGCTCTCCT
GAGTAGGACAAATCCGCCGGGAGCGGATTTGAACGTTGTGAAGCAACGGCCCGGAGGGTGGCGGGCAGGA
CGCCCGCCATAAACTGCCAGGCATCAAACTAAGCAGAAGGCCATCCTGACGGATGGCCTTTTTGCGTTTC
TACAAACTCTTCCTGTTAGTTAGTTACTTAAGCTCGGGCCCCAAATAATGATTTTATTTTGACTGATAGT
GACCTGTTCGTTGCAACAAATTGATAAGCAATGCTTTTTTATAATGCCAACTTTGTACAAAAAAGCAGGC
TTTAAAGGAACCAATTCAGTCGACTGGATCCCGAGTTTACTCCCTATCAGTGATAGAGAACGTATGTCGA
GTTTACTCCCTATCAGTGATAGAGAACGATGTCGAGTTTACTCCCTATCAGTGATAGAGAACGTATGTCG
AGTTTACTCCCTATCAGTGATAGAGAACGTATGTCGAGTTTACTCCCTATCAGTGATAGAGAACGTATGT
CGAGTTTATCCCTATCAGTGATAGAGAACGTATGTCGAGTTTACTCCCTATCAGTGATAGAGAACGTATG
TCGAGGTAGGCGTGTACGGTGGGAGGCCTATATAAGCAGAGCTCGTTTAGTGAACCGTCAGATCGCCACT
AGATGGACTACAAAGACCATGACGGTGATTATAAAGATCATGACATCGATTACAAGGATGACGATGACAA
GACTAGTGTGAGCAAGGGCGAGGAGCTGTTCACCGGGGTGGTGCCCATCCTGGTCGAGCTGGACGGCGAC
GTAAACGGCCACAAGTTCAGCGTGTCTGGCGAGGGCGAGGGCGATGCCACCTACGGCAAGCTGACCCTGA
AGTTCATCTGCACCACCGGCAAGCTGCCCGTGCCCTGGCCCACCCTCGTGACCACCCTGACCTACGGCGT
GCAGTGCTTCAGCCGCTACCCCGACCACATGAAGCAGCACGACTTCTTCAAGTCCGCCATGCCCGAAGGC
TACGTCCAGGAGCGCACCATCTTCTTCAAGGACGACGGCAACTACAAGACCCGCGCCGAGGTGAAGTTCG
AGGGCGACACCCTGGTGAACCGCATCGAGCTGAAGGGCATCGACTTCAAGGAGGACGGCAACATCCTGGG
GCACAAGCTGGAGTACAACTACAACAGCCACAACGTCTATATCATGGCCGACAAGCAGAAGAACGGCATC
AAGGCGAACTTCAAGATCCGCCACAACATCGAGGACGGCAGCGTGCAGCTCGCCGACCACTACCAGCAGA
ACACCCCCATCGGCGACGGCCCCGTGCTGCTGCCCGACAACCACTACCTGAGCACCCAGTCCGCCCTGAG
CAAAGACCCCAACGAGAAGCGCGATCACATGGTCCTGCTGGAGTTCGTGACCGCCGCCGGGATCACTCTC
GGCATGGACGAGCTGTACAAGTCCAAGGGTGGGCGCGCCGACGGTGGTTCTGGTCCGAAGAAAAAACGTA
AAGTGTAGCAATTGGAAGACTAATGCGTTTTCGAGATATCTAGACCCAGCTTTCTTGTACAAAGTTGGCA
TTATAAGAAAGCATTGCTTATCAATTTGTTGCAACGAACAGGTCACTATCAGTCAAAATAAAATCATTAT
TTGCCATCCAGCTGCAGCTCTGGCCCGTGTCTCAAAATCTCTGATGTTACATTGCACAAGATAAAAATAT
ATCATCATGAACAATAAAACTGTCTGCTTACATAAACAGTAATACAAGGGGTGTTATGAGCCATATTCAA
CGGGAAACGTCGAGGCCGCGATTAAATTCCAACATGGATGCTGATTTATATGGGTATAAATGGGCTCGCG
ATAATGTCGGGCAATCAGGTGCGACAATCTATCGCTTGTATGGGAAGCCCGATGCGCCAGAGTTGTTTCT
GAAACATGGCAAAGGTAGCGTTGCCAATGATGTTACAGATGAGATGGTCAGACTAAACTGGCTGACGGAA
TTTATGCCTCTTCCGACCATCAAGCATTTTATCCGTACTCCTGATGATGCATGGTTACTCACCACTGCGA
TCCCCGGAAAAACAGCATTCCAGGTATTAGAAGAATATCCTGATTCAGGTGAAAATATTGTTGATGCGCT
GGCAGTGTCCCTGCGCCGGTTGCATTCGATTCCTGTTTGTAATTGTCCTTTTAACAGCGATCGCGTATTT
CGTCTCGCTCAGGCGCAATCACGAATGAATAACGGTTTGGTTGATGCGAGTGATTTTGATGACGAGCGTA
ATGGCTGGCCTGTTGAACAAGTCTGGAAAGAAATGCATAAACTTTTGCCATTCTCACCGGATTCAGTCGT
CACTCATGGTGATTTCTCACTTGATAACCTTATTTTTGACGAGGGGAAATTAGGCCGGGAAGCCGATCTC
GGCTTGAACGAATTGTTAGGTGGCGGTACTTGGGTCGATATCAAAGTGCATCACTTCTTCCCGTATGCCC
AACTTTGTATAGAGAGCCACTGCGGGATCGTCACCGTAATCTGCTTGCACGTAGATCACATAAGCACCAA
GCGCGTTGGCCTCATGCTTGAGGAGATTGATGAGCGCGGTGGCAATGCCCTGCCTCCGGTGCTCGCCGGA
GACTGCGAGATCATAGATATAGATCTCACTACGCGGCTGCTCAAACTTGGGCAGAACGTAAGCCGCGAGA
GCGCCAACAACCGCTTCTTGGTCGAAGGCAGCAAGCGCGATGAATGTCTTACTACGGAGCAAGTTCCCGA
GGTAATCGGAGTCCGGCTGATGTTGGGAGTAGGTGGCTACGTCTCCGAACTCACGACCGAAAAGATCAAG
AGCAGCCCGCATGGATTTGACTTGGTCAGGGCCGAGCCTACATGTGCGAATGATGCCCATACTTGAGCCA
CCTAACTTTGTTTTAGGGCGACTGCCCTGCTGCGTAACATCGTTGCTGCTGCGTAACATCGTTGCTGCTC
CATAACATCAAACATCGACCCACGGCGTAACGCGCTTGCTGCTTGGATGCCCGAGGCATAGACTGTACAA
AAAAACAGTCATAACAAGCCATGAAAACCGCCACTGCGCCGTTACCACCGCTGCGTTCGGTCAAGGTTCT
GGACCAGTTGCGTGAGCGCATACGCTACTTGCATTACAGTTTACGAACCGAACAGGCTTATGTCAACTGG
GTTCGTGCCTTCATCCGTTTCCACGGTGTGCGTCACCCGGCAACCTTGGGCAGCAGCGAAGTCGAGGCAT
TTCTGTCCTGGCTGGCGAACGAGCGCAAGGTTTCGGTCTCCACGCATCGTCAGGCATTGGCGGCCTTGCT
GTTCTTCTACGGCAAGGTGCTGTGCACGGATCTGCCCTGGCTTCAGGAGATCGGAAGACCTCGGCCGTCG
CGGCGCTTGCCGGTGGTGCTGACCCCGGATGAAGTGGTTCGCATCCTCGGTTTTCTGGAAGGCGAGCATC
GTTTGTTCGCCCAGGACTCTAGCTATAGTTCTAGTGGTTGGCTACTAATAGGTTGTATTGATGTTGGACG
AGTCGGAATCGCAGACCGATACCAGGATCTTGCCATCCTATGGAACTGCCTCGGTGAGTTTTCTCCTTCA
TTACAGAAACGGCTTTTTCAAAAATATGGTATTGATAATCCTGATATGAATAAATTGCAGTTTCATTTGA
TGCTCGATGAGTTTTTCTAATCAGAATTGGTTAATTGGTTGTAACACTGGCAGAGCATTACGCTGACTTG
ACGGGACGGCGCAAGCTCATGACCAAAATCCCTTAACGTGAGTTTTCGTTCCACTGAGCGTCAGACCCCG
TAGAAAAGA
Features (pLannotate 1.2.2; 13 found; start..end, strand, type, name):
     14..602     +  rep_origin     ori: high-copy-number ColE1/pMB1/pBR322/pUC origin of replication
    770..813     -  terminator     rrnB T1 terminator: Escherichia coli rrnB; transcription terminator T1 from the E. coli rrnB gene
    945..972     +  terminator     rrnB T2 terminator: transcription terminator T2 from the E. coli rrnB gene
   1022..1121    +  protein_bind   attL1: mutant version of attL; recombination site for the Gateway® LR reaction LR Clonase™
   1153..1467    +  promoter       tight TRE promoter: Tet-responsive promoter PTight, consisting of seven tet operator sequences followed by the minimal CMV promoter
   1476..1541    +  CDS            3xFLAG: three tandem FLAG® epitope tags, followed by an enterokinase cleavage site
   1548..2261    +  CDS            EGFP: EGFP is a basic (constitutively fluorescent) green fluorescent protein published in 1996, derived from Aequorea victoria. It is reported to be a rapidly-maturing weak dimer with moderate acid sensitivity.
   2354..2453    -  protein_bind   attL2: mutant version of attL; recombination site for the Gateway® LR reaction LR Clonase™
   2576..3202    +  CDS            KanR (fragment): aminoglycoside phosphotransferase; aph(3')-Ia; confers resistance to kanamycin in bacteria or G418 (Geneticin®) in eukaryotes
   3236..3769    -  CDS            GmR: gentamycin acetyltransferase; aacC1; confers resistance to gentamycin
   3958..3986    -  promoter       Pc promoter: intI1 (promoter lies within the coding sequence); class 1 integron promoter
   3964..4311    -  CDS            YPR2_ECOLX (fragment): Protein predicted: Swiss-Prot protein existence level 4. From Escherichia coli.
   4316..4500    +  CDS            KanR (fragment): aminoglycoside phosphotransferase; aph(3')-Ia; confers resistance to kanamycin in bacteria or G418 (Geneticin®) in eukaryotes
