[The description below was written by a language model from this plasmid's Addgene catalogue record and pLannotate feature annotations shown in this document.]
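Description:
pEN_TTmiRc2 3XFLAG-EGFP-NLS is a Gateway entry (donor) plasmid of 4,629 bp, built on the pEN_TTmiRc2 3xFLAG backbone and intended for transferring an inducible expression cassette into the pSLIK-Hygro destination vector. It replicates in E. coli from a high-copy ColE1/pUC-type origin and is selected with gentamicin. The resistance gene (aacC1, gentamicin acetyltransferase) is driven by a class 1 integron Pc promoter. It sits between two annotated fragments of a kanamycin resistance gene, which suggests the gentamicin cassette was inserted into, and disrupted, an original KanR marker. rrnB T1 and T2 terminators lie upstream of the Gateway cassette and insulate it from read-through transcription from the backbone.

The payload lies between attL1 and attL2, the recombination sites used in the LR Clonase reaction. It starts with the tight TRE promoter (seven tet operators fused to a minimal CMV promoter), so expression depends on a tetracycline/doxycycline-regulated transactivator, which this plasmid does not carry. Downstream is an N-terminal 3xFLAG epitope supplied by the backbone, fused to EGFP. The catalogue entry records a C-terminal nuclear localization signal on the insert. The feature table does not annotate the NLS separately, but the stated 771 bp insert is longer than the annotated EGFP coding region. The insert was cloned between SpeI and MfeI sites, both retained.

After LR recombination, the promoter and the tagged fusion move together into the destination vector. The result should be inducible, nuclear-targeted, FLAG-tagged EGFP, detectable by fluorescence or through the epitope. The record does not spell out its experimental role, though the associated publication concerns subcellular profiling of protein phosphatase responses in cardiomyocytes.
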