Addgene plasmid #87778: pEN_TTmiRc2 3XFLAG-EGFP-NLS
Purpose: Used as a donor vector containing N-term 3xFLAG to clone into pSLIK-Hygro
Depositing lab: Kevin Janes. Depositing organization: University of Virginia. Publication: Profiling Subcellular Protein Phosphatase Responses to Coxsackievirus B3 Infection of Cardiomyocytes. Shah M, Smolko CM, Kinicki S, Chapman ZD, Brautigan DL, Janes KA. Mol Cell Proteomics. 2017 Apr;16(4 suppl 1):S244-S262. doi: 10.1074/mcp.O116.063487. Epub 2017 Feb 7. PubMed 28174228.
Backbone
  Vector backbone: pEN_TTmiRC2 3xFLAG
  Backbone manufacturer: Addgene #83274
  Backbone size w/o insert (bp): 4496
  Total vector size (bp): 4629
Growth in bacteria
  Bacterial resistance: Gentamicin, 10 μg/mL
  Growth temperature: 37°C
  Growth strain: DH5alpha
  Copy number: Unknown
Gene/Insert
  Gene/Insert name: eGFP
  Species: Synthetic
  Insert size (bp): 771
  Tag / fusion protein: 3xFLAG (N terminal on backbone); NLS (C terminal on insert)
  Cloning method: Restriction Enzyme; 5′ cloning site Spe1 (not destroyed); 3′ cloning site Mfe1 (not destroyed)
  Sequencing primers: 5′ pCEP-FWD
Terms and licenses: Academic/Nonprofit Terms; Industry Terms: Not Available to Industry
How to cite: pEN_TTmiRc2 3XFLAG-EGFP-NLS was a gift from Kevin Janes (Addgene plasmid # 87778 ; http://n2t.net/addgene:87778 ; RRID:Addgene_87778)
