>Addgene plasmid #87778 | pEN_TTmiRc2 3XFLAG-EGFP-NLS | depositor partial sequence | sequence record 171307 | ORF
ATGGACTACAAAGACCATGACGGTGATTATAAAGATCATGACATCGATTACAAGGATGACGATGACAAGA
CTAGTGTGAGCAAGGGCGAGGAGCTGTTCACCGGGGTGGTGCCCATCCTGGTCGAGCTGGACGGCGACGT
AAACGGCCACAAGTTCAGCGTGTCTGGCGAGGGCGAGGGCGATGCCACCTACGGCAAGCTGACCCTGAAG
TTCATCTGCACCACCGGCAAGCTGCCCGTGCCCTGGCCCACCCTCGTGACCACCCTGACCTACGGCGTGC
AGTGCTTCAGCCGCTACCCCGACCACATGAAGCAGCACGACTTCTTCAAGTCCGCCATGCCCGAAGGCTA
CGTCCAGGAGCGCACCATCTTCTTCAAGGACGACGGCAACTACAAGACCCGCGCCGAGGTGAAGTTCGAG
GGCGACACCCTGGTGAACCGCATCGAGCTGAAGGGCATCGACTTCAAGGAGGACGGCAACATCCTGGGGC
ACAAGCTGGAGTACAACTACAACAGCCACAACGTCTATATCATGGCCGACAAGCAGAAGAACGGCATCAA
GGCGAACTTCAAGATCCGCCACAACATCGAGGACGGCAGCGTGCAGCTCGCCGACCACTACCAGCAGAAC
ACCCCCATCGGCGACGGCCCCGTGCTGCTGCCCGACAACCACTACCTGAGCACCCAGTCCGCCCTGAGCA
AAGACCCCAACGAGAAGCGCGATCACATGGTCCTGCTGGAGTTCGTGACCGCCGCCGGGATCACTCTCGG
CATGGACGAGCTGTACAAGTCCAAGGGTGGGCGCGCCGACGGTGGTTCTGGTCCGAAGAAAAAACGTAAA
GTGTAG
